Addgene plasmid #185006: pX458-MMETn-del-gRNA1
Purpose: expression of gRNA and Cas9 from S. pyogenes with 2A-EGFP
Depositing lab: Denes Hnisz. Depositing organization: Max Planck Institute for Molecular Genetics. Publication: Hijacking of transcriptional condensates by endogenous retroviruses. Asimi V, Sampath Kumar A, Niskanen H, Riemenschneider C, Hetzel S, Naderi J, Fasching N, Popitsch N, Du M, Kretzmer H, Smith ZD, Weigert R, Walther M, Mamde S, Meierhofer D, Wittler L, Buschow R, Timmermann B, Cisse II, Ameres SL, Meissner A, Hnisz D. Nat Genet. 2022 Aug;54(8):1238-1247. doi: 10.1038/s41588-022-01132-w. Epub 2022 Jul 21. PubMed 35864192.
Backbone
  Vector backbone: PX458
  Vector type: CRISPR
Growth in bacteria
  Bacterial resistance: Ampicillin, 100 μg/mL
  Growth temperature: 37°C
  Growth strain: DH5alpha
  Copy number: High Copy
Gene/Insert
  Gene/Insert name: MMETn-del-gRNA1
  gRNA/shRNA sequence: AAACATCAGTGAAACAGAGT
  Species: M. musculus (mouse)
  Cloning method: Restriction Enzyme; 5′ cloning site Unknown (unknown if destroyed); 3′ cloning site Unknown (unknown if destroyed)
Terms and licenses: Academic/Nonprofit Terms; Industry Terms: Not Available to Industry
How to cite: pX458-MMETn-del-gRNA1 was a gift from Denes Hnisz (Addgene plasmid # 185006 ; http://n2t.net/addgene:185006 ; RRID:Addgene_185006)
