[The description below was written by a language model from this plasmid's Addgene catalogue record and pLannotate feature annotations shown in this document.]
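Description:
pX458-MMETn-del-gRNA1 is an all-in-one CRISPR plasmid built on the PX458 backbone. It expresses a single guide RNA together with Streptococcus pyogenes Cas9 and an EGFP reporter from one transfectable vector. In bacteria it is maintained at high copy through a ColE1/pUC-type origin and selected with ampicillin via the β-lactamase gene. An f1 phage origin is also present, and short bom and rop fragments annotated around it appear to be backbone remnants.

The plasmid carries two expression units. A human U6 RNA polymerase III promoter drives the guide, whose mouse-directed spacer sits in the gap between the promoter and the annotated S. pyogenes gRNA scaffold. A partial second scaffold match follows the first. Downstream, a CMV enhancer, a chicken β-actin promoter and a hybrid CBA/MVM intron form a strong constitutive Pol II promoter, which spans the numbering origin of the circular record and is annotated as several fragments. This promoter drives Cas9, which is annotated in N- and C-terminal portions that are directly contiguous. Cas9 is followed by a nucleoplasmin nuclear localisation signal, EGFP and a bGH polyadenylation signal. The catalogue entry describes the Cas9–EGFP junction as a 2A linkage, which would yield separate proteins from one transcript, but the 2A element itself is not annotated in the feature table. A single AAV2 ITR lies after the poly(A) signal, and one repeat alone would not be sufficient for AAV packaging.

EGFP fluorescence marks cells that have taken up the plasmid, allowing them to be identified or sorted. The name suggests that this is the first of a set of guides intended to delete a mouse MMETn element, but the record does not state the precise genomic target or any partner guide. The cloning sites used to insert the guide are also not recorded.
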