Features (pLannotate 1.2.2; 25 found; start..end, strand, type, name):
      1..22      +  promoter       chicken β-actin promoter (fragment): contains a 21-bp deletion relative to the standard chicken β-actin promoter
     55..181     +  promoter       chicken β-actin promoter (fragment): contains a 21-bp deletion relative to the standard chicken β-actin promoter
    182..409     +  intron         hybrid intron: hybrid between chicken β-actin (CBA) and minute virus of mice (MMV) introns (Gray et al., 2011)
    547..2148    +  CDS            Cas9(N): N-terminal portion of Streptococcus pyogenes Cas9 (Zetsche et al., 2015)
   2149..4647    +  CDS            Cas9(C): C-terminal portion of Streptococcus pyogenes Cas9 (Zetsche et al., 2015)
   4648..4695    +  CDS            nucleoplasmin NLS: bipartite nuclear localization signal from nucleoplasmin
   4765..5478    +  CDS            EGFP: EGFP is a basic (constitutively fluorescent) green fluorescent protein published in 1996, derived from Aequorea victoria. It is reported to be a rapidly-maturing weak dimer with moderate acid sensitivity.
   5512..5623    +  polyA_signal   bGH poly(A) signal: bovine growth hormone polyadenylation signal
   5728..5868    +  repeat_region  AAV2 ITR: inverted terminal repeat of adeno-associated virus serotype 2 inverted
   5873..5924    -  misc_feature   bom (fragment): basis of mobility region from pBR322
   5943..6398    +  rep_origin     f1 ori (sequence partly withheld): f1 bacteriophage origin of replication; arrow indicates direction of (+) strand synthesis
   6399..6448    -  misc_feature   bom (fragment): basis of mobility region from pBR322
   6550..6585    -  CDS            rop (fragment): Rop protein, which maintains plasmids at low copy number; rop
   6680..6784    +  promoter       AmpR promoter: bla
   6785..7645    +  CDS            AmpR: β-lactamase; bla; confers resistance to ampicillin, carbenicillin, and related antibiotics
   7816..8404    +  rep_origin     ori: high-copy-number ColE1/pMB1/pBR322/pUC origin of replication
   8466..8706    +  promoter       U6 promoter: RNA polymerase III promoter for human U6 snRNA
   8736..8811    +  misc_RNA       gRNA scaffold: guide RNA scaffold for the Streptococcus pyogenes CRISPR/Cas9 system
   8818..8861    +  misc_RNA       gRNA scaffold (fragment): guide RNA scaffold for the Streptococcus pyogenes CRISPR/Cas9 system
   8908..9193    +  enhancer       CMV enhancer: human cytomegalovirus immediate early enhancer; contains an 18-bp deletion relative to the standard CMV enhancer
   9195..9316    +  promoter       chicken β-actin promoter (fragment): contains a 21-bp deletion relative to the standard chicken β-actin promoter
   9326..9347    +  promoter       chicken β-actin promoter (fragment): No description available
   9363..9384    +  promoter       chicken β-actin promoter (fragment): No description available
   9410..9431    +  promoter       chicken β-actin promoter (fragment): No description available
   9429..9450    +  promoter       chicken β-actin promoter (fragment): No description available
>Addgene plasmid #185006 | pX458-MMETn-del-gRNA1 | addgene full sequence | sequence record 364582 | Addgene NGS Result
GGGGGGGGGGGGGGGGGGGGGGGGGNNNNNNNNNNNNNNNNNNNNNNNGGGNGNGGGGCGGGGCGGGGCG
AGGCGGAGAGGTGCGGCGGCAGCCAATCAGAGCGGCGCGCTCCGAAAGTTTCCTTTTATGGCGAGGCGGC
GGCGGCGGCGGCCCTATAAAAAGCGAAGCGCGCGGCGGGCGGGAGTCGCTGCGCGCTGCCTTCGCCCCGT
GCCCCGCTCCGCCGCCGCCTCGCGCCGCCCGCCCCGGCTCTGACTGACCGCGTTACTCCCACAGGTGAGC
GGGCGGGACGGCCCTTCTCCTCCGGGCTGTAATTAGCTGAGCAAGAGGTAAGGGTTTAAGGGATGGTTGG
TTGGTGGGGTATTAATGTTTAATTACCTGGAGCACCTGCCTGAAATCACTTTTTTTCAGGTTGGACCGGT
GCCACCATGGACTATAAGGACCACGACGGAGACTACAAGGATCATGATATTGATTACAAAGACGATGACG
ATAAGATGGCCCCAAAGAAGAAGCGGAAGGTCGGTATCCACGGAGTCCCAGCAGCCGACAAGAAGTACAG
CATCGGCCTGGACATCGGCACCAACTCTGTGGGCTGGGCCGTGATCACCGACGAGTACAAGGTGCCCAGC
AAGAAATTCAAGGTGCTGGGCAACACCGACCGGCACAGCATCAAGAAGAACCTGATCGGAGCCCTGCTGT
TCGACAGCGGCGAAACAGCCGAGGCCACCCGGCTGAAGAGAACCGCCAGAAGAAGATACACCAGACGGAA
GAACCGGATCTGCTATCTGCAAGAGATCTTCAGCAACGAGATGGCCAAGGTGGACGACAGCTTCTTCCAC
AGACTGGAAGAGTCCTTCCTGGTGGAAGAGGATAAGAAGCACGAGCGGCACCCCATCTTCGGCAACATCG
TGGACGAGGTGGCCTACCACGAGAAGTACCCCACCATCTACCACCTGAGAAAGAAACTGGTGGACAGCAC
CGACAAGGCCGACCTGCGGCTGATCTATCTGGCCCTGGCCCACATGATCAAGTTCCGGGGCCACTTCCTG
ATCGAGGGCGACCTGAACCCCGACAACAGCGACGTGGACAAGCTGTTCATCCAGCTGGTGCAGACCTACA
ACCAGCTGTTCGAGGAAAACCCCATCAACGCCAGCGGCGTGGACGCCAAGGCCATCCTGTCTGCCAGACT
GAGCAAGAGCAGACGGCTGGAAAATCTGATCGCCCAGCTGCCCGGCGAGAAGAAGAATGGCCTGTTCGGA
AACCTGATTGCCCTGAGCCTGGGCCTGACCCCCAACTTCAAGAGCAACTTCGACCTGGCCGAGGATGCCA
AACTGCAGCTGAGCAAGGACACCTACGACGACGACCTGGACAACCTGCTGGCCCAGATCGGCGACCAGTA
CGCCGACCTGTTTCTGGCCGCCAAGAACCTGTCCGACGCCATCCTGCTGAGCGACATCCTGAGAGTGAAC
ACCGAGATCACCAAGGCCCCCCTGAGCGCCTCTATGATCAAGAGATACGACGAGCACCACCAGGACCTGA
CCCTGCTGAAAGCTCTCGTGCGGCAGCAGCTGCCTGAGAAGTACAAAGAGATTTTCTTCGACCAGAGCAA
GAACGGCTACGCCGGCTACATTGACGGCGGAGCCAGCCAGGAAGAGTTCTACAAGTTCATCAAGCCCATC
CTGGAAAAGATGGACGGCACCGAGGAACTGCTCGTGAAGCTGAACAGAGAGGACCTGCTGCGGAAGCAGC
GGACCTTCGACAACGGCAGCATCCCCCACCAGATCCACCTGGGAGAGCTGCACGCCATTCTGCGGCGGCA
GGAAGATTTTTACCCATTCCTGAAGGACAACCGGGAAAAGATCGAGAAGATCCTGACCTTCCGCATCCCC
TACTACGTGGGCCCTCTGGCCAGGGGAAACAGCAGATTCGCCTGGATGACCAGAAAGAGCGAGGAAACCA
TCACCCCCTGGAACTTCGAGGAAGTGGTGGACAAGGGCGCTTCCGCCCAGAGCTTCATCGAGCGGATGAC
CAACTTCGATAAGAACCTGCCCAACGAGAAGGTGCTGCCCAAGCACAGCCTGCTGTACGAGTACTTCACC
GTGTATAACGAGCTGACCAAAGTGAAATACGTGACCGAGGGAATGAGAAAGCCCGCCTTCCTGAGCGGCG
AGCAGAAAAAGGCCATCGTGGACCTGCTGTTCAAGACCAACCGGAAAGTGACCGTGAAGCAGCTGAAAGA
GGACTACTTCAAGAAAATCGAGTGCTTCGACTCCGTGGAAATCTCCGGCGTGGAAGATCGGTTCAACGCC
TCCCTGGGCACATACCACGATCTGCTGAAAATTATCAAGGACAAGGACTTCCTGGACAATGAGGAAAACG
AGGACATTCTGGAAGATATCGTGCTGACCCTGACACTGTTTGAGGACAGAGAGATGATCGAGGAACGGCT
GAAAACCTATGCCCACCTGTTCGACGACAAAGTGATGAAGCAGCTGAAGCGGCGGAGATACACCGGCTGG
GGCAGGCTGAGCCGGAAGCTGATCAACGGCATCCGGGACAAGCAGTCCGGCAAGACAATCCTGGATTTCC
TGAAGTCCGACGGCTTCGCCAACAGAAACTTCATGCAGCTGATCCACGACGACAGCCTGACCTTTAAAGA
GGACATCCAGAAAGCCCAGGTGTCCGGCCAGGGCGATAGCCTGCACGAGCACATTGCCAATCTGGCCGGC
AGCCCCGCCATTAAGAAGGGCATCCTGCAGACAGTGAAGGTGGTGGACGAGCTCGTGAAAGTGATGGGCC
GGCACAAGCCCGAGAACATCGTGATCGAAATGGCCAGAGAGAACCAGACCACCCAGAAGGGACAGAAGAA
CAGCCGCGAGAGAATGAAGCGGATCGAAGAGGGCATCAAAGAGCTGGGCAGCCAGATCCTGAAAGAACAC
CCCGTGGAAAACACCCAGCTGCAGAACGAGAAGCTGTACCTGTACTACCTGCAGAATGGGCGGGATATGT
ACGTGGACCAGGAACTGGACATCAACCGGCTGTCCGACTACGATGTGGACCATATCGTGCCTCAGAGCTT
TCTGAAGGACGACTCCATCGACAACAAGGTGCTGACCAGAAGCGACAAGAACCGGGGCAAGAGCGACAAC
GTGCCCTCCGAAGAGGTCGTGAAGAAGATGAAGAACTACTGGCGGCAGCTGCTGAACGCCAAGCTGATTA
CCCAGAGAAAGTTCGACAATCTGACCAAGGCCGAGAGAGGCGGCCTGAGCGAACTGGATAAGGCCGGCTT
CATCAAGAGACAGCTGGTGGAAACCCGGCAGATCACAAAGCACGTGGCACAGATCCTGGACTCCCGGATG
AACACTAAGTACGACGAGAATGACAAGCTGATCCGGGAAGTGAAAGTGATCACCCTGAAGTCCAAGCTGG
TGTCCGATTTCCGGAAGGATTTCCAGTTTTACAAAGTGCGCGAGATCAACAACTACCACCACGCCCACGA
CGCCTACCTGAACGCCGTCGTGGGAACCGCCCTGATCAAAAAGTACCCTAAGCTGGAAAGCGAGTTCGTG
TACGGCGACTACAAGGTGTACGACGTGCGGAAGATGATCGCCAAGAGCGAGCAGGAAATCGGCAAGGCTA
CCGCCAAGTACTTCTTCTACAGCAACATCATGAACTTTTTCAAGACCGAGATTACCCTGGCCAACGGCGA
GATCCGGAAGCGGCCTCTGATCGAGACAAACGGCGAAACCGGGGAGATCGTGTGGGATAAGGGCCGGGAT
TTTGCCACCGTGCGGAAAGTGCTGAGCATGCCCCAAGTGAATATCGTGAAAAAGACCGAGGTGCAGACAG
GCGGCTTCAGCAAAGAGTCTATCCTGCCCAAGAGGAACAGCGATAAGCTGATCGCCAGAAAGAAGGACTG
GGACCCTAAGAAGTACGGCGGCTTCGACAGCCCCACCGTGGCCTATTCTGTGCTGGTGGTGGCCAAAGTG
GAAAAGGGCAAGTCCAAGAAACTGAAGAGTGTGAAAGAGCTGCTGGGGATCACCATCATGGAAAGAAGCA
GCTTCGAGAAGAATCCCATCGACTTTCTGGAAGCCAAGGGCTACAAAGAAGTGAAAAAGGACCTGATCAT
CAAGCTGCCTAAGTACTCCCTGTTCGAGCTGGAAAACGGCCGGAAGAGAATGCTGGCCTCTGCCGGCGAA
CTGCAGAAGGGAAACGAACTGGCCCTGCCCTCCAAATATGTGAACTTCCTGTACCTGGCCAGCCACTATG
AGAAGCTGAAGGGCTCCCCCGAGGATAATGAGCAGAAACAGCTGTTTGTGGAACAGCACAAGCACTACCT
GGACGAGATCATCGAGCAGATCAGCGAGTTCTCCAAGAGAGTGATCCTGGCCGACGCTAATCTGGACAAA
GTGCTGTCCGCCTACAACAAGCACCGGGATAAGCCCATCAGAGAGCAGGCCGAGAATATCATCCACCTGT
TTACCCTGACCAATCTGGGAGCCCCTGCCGCCTTCAAGTACTTTGACACCACCATCGACCGGAAGAGGTA
CACCAGCACCAAAGAGGTGCTGGACGCCACCCTGATCCACCAGAGCATCACCGGCCTGTACGAGACACGG
ATCGACCTGTCTCAGCTGGGAGGCGACAAAAGGCCGGCGGCCACGAAAAAGGCCGGCCAGGCAAAAAAGA
AAAAGGAATTCGGCAGTGGAGAGGGCAGAGGAAGTCTGCTAACATGCGGTGACGTCGAGGAGAATCCTGG
CCCAGTGAGCAAGGGCGAGGAGCTGTTCACCGGGGTGGTGCCCATCCTGGTCGAGCTGGACGGCGACGTA
AACGGCCACAAGTTCAGCGTGTCCGGCGAGGGCGAGGGCGATGCCACCTACGGCAAGCTGACCCTGAAGT
TCATCTGCACCACCGGCAAGCTGCCCGTGCCCTGGCCCACCCTCGTGACCACCCTGACCTACGGCGTGCA
GTGCTTCAGCCGCTACCCCGACCACATGAAGCAGCACGACTTCTTCAAGTCCGCCATGCCCGAAGGCTAC
GTCCAGGAGCGCACCATCTTCTTCAAGGACGACGGCAACTACAAGACCCGCGCCGAGGTGAAGTTCGAGG
GCGACACCCTGGTGAACCGCATCGAGCTGAAGGGCATCGACTTCAAGGAGGACGGCAACATCCTGGGGCA
CAAGCTGGAGTACAACTACAACAGCCACAACGTCTATATCATGGCCGACAAGCAGAAGAACGGCATCAAG
GTGAACTTCAAGATCCGCCACAACATCGAGGACGGCAGCGTGCAGCTCGCCGACCACTACCAGCAGAACA
CCCCCATCGGCGACGGCCCCGTGCTGCTGCCCGACAACCACTACCTGAGCACCCAGTCCGCCCTGAGCAA
AGACCCCAACGAGAAGCGCGATCACATGGTCCTGCTGGAGTTCGTGACCGCCGCCGGGATCACTCTCGGC
ATGGACGAGCTGTACAAGGAATTCTAACTAGAGCTCGCTGATCAGCCTCGACTGTGCCTTCTAGTTGCCA
GCCATCTGTTGTTTGCCCCTCCCCCGTGCCTTCCTTGACCCTGGAAGGTGCCACTCCCACTGTCCTTTCC
TAATAAAATGAGGAAATTGCATCGCATTGTCTGAGTAGGTGTCATTCTATTCTGGGGGGTGGGGTGGGGC
AGGACAGCAAGGGGGAGGATTGGGAAGAGAATAGCAGGCATGCTGGGGAGCGGCCGCAGGAACCCCTAGT
GATGGAGTTGGCCACTCCCTCTCTGCGCGCTCGCTCGCTCACTGAGGCCGGGCGACCAAAGGTCGCCCGA
CGCCCGGGCTTTGCCCGGGCGGCCTCAGTGAGCGAGCGAGCGCGCAGCTGCCTGCAGGGGCGCCTGATGC
GGTATTTTCTCCTTACGCATCTGTGCGGTATTTCACACCGCATA
[95 nt withheld, positions 5925-6019]
T
[46 nt withheld, positions 6021-6066]
C
[141 nt withheld, positions 6068-6208]
CCTTTGACGTTGGAGTCCACGTTCTTT
[37 nt withheld, positions 6236-6272]
ACTCTATCTCGGGCTATTCTTTTGATTTATAAGGGATTTTGCCGATTTCGGTCTATTGGTTAAAAAATGA
GCTGATTTAACAAAAATTTAACGCGAATTTTAACAAAATATTAACGTTTACAATTTTATGGTGCACTCTC
AGTACAATCTGCTCTGATGCCGCATAGTTAAGCCAGCCCCGACACCCGCCAACACCCGCTGACGCGCCCT
GACGGGCTTGTCTGCTCCCGGCATCCGCTTACAGACAAGCTGTGACCGTCTCCGGGAGCTGCATGTGTCA
GAGGTTTTCACCGTCATCACCGAAACGCGCGAGACGAAAGGGCCTCGTGATACGCCTATTTTTATAGGTT
AATGTCATGATAATAATGGTTTCTTAGACGTCAGGTGGCACTTTTCGGGGAAATGTGCGCGGAACCCCTA
TTTGTTTATTTTTCTAAATACATTCAAATATGTATCCGCTCATGAGACAATAACCCTGATAAATGCTTCA
ATAATATTGAAAAAGGAAGAGTATGAGTATTCAACATTTCCGTGTCGCCCTTATTCCCTTTTTTGCGGCA
TTTTGCCTTCCTGTTTTTGCTCACCCAGAAACGCTGGTGAAAGTAAAAGATGCTGAAGATCAGTTGGGTG
CACGAGTGGGTTACATCGAACTGGATCTCAACAGCGGTAAGATCCTTGAGAGTTTTCGCCCCGAAGAACG
TTTTCCAATGATGAGCACTTTTAAAGTTCTGCTATGTGGCGCGGTATTATCCCGTATTGACGCCGGGCAA
GAGCAACTCGGTCGCCGCATACACTATTCTCAGAATGACTTGGTTGAGTACTCACCAGTCACAGAAAAGC
ATCTTACGGATGGCATGACAGTAAGAGAATTATGCAGTGCTGCCATAACCATGAGTGATAACACTGCGGC
CAACTTACTTCTGACAACGATCGGAGGACCGAAGGAGCTAACCGCTTTTTTGCACAACATGGGGGATCAT
GTAACTCGCCTTGATCGTTGGGAACCGGAGCTGAATGAAGCCATACCAAACGACGAGCGTGACACCACGA
TGCCTGTAGCAATGGCAACAACGTTGCGCAAACTATTAACTGGCGAACTACTTACTCTAGCTTCCCGGCA
ACAATTAATAGACTGGATGGAGGCGGATAAAGTTGCAGGACCACTTCTGCGCTCGGCCCTTCCGGCTGGC
TGGTTTATTGCTGATAAATCTGGAGCCGGTGAGCGTGGAAGCCGCGGTATCATTGCAGCACTGGGGCCAG
ATGGTAAGCCCTCCCGTATCGTAGTTATCTACACGACGGGGAGTCAGGCAACTATGGATGAACGAAATAG
ACAGATCGCTGAGATAGGTGCCTCACTGATTAAGCATTGGTAACTGTCAGACCAAGTTTACTCATATATA
CTTTAGATTGATTTAAAACTTCATTTTTAATTTAAAAGGATCTAGGTGAAGATCCTTTTTGATAATCTCA
TGACCAAAATCCCTTAACGTGAGTTTTCGTTCCACTGAGCGTCAGACCCCGTAGAAAAGATCAAAGGATC
TTCTTGAGATCCTTTTTTTCTGCGCGTAATCTGCTGCTTGCAAACAAAAAAACCACCGCTACCAGCGGTG
GTTTGTTTGCCGGATCAAGAGCTACCAACTCTTTTTCCGAAGGTAACTGGCTTCAGCAGAGCGCAGATAC
CAAATACTGTTCTTCTAGTGTAGCCGTAGTTAGGCCACCACTTCAAGAACTCTGTAGCACCGCCTACATA
CCTCGCTCTGCTAATCCTGTTACCAGTGGCTGCTGCCAGTGGCGATAAGTCGTGTCTTACCGGGTTGGAC
TCAAGACGATAGTTACCGGATAAGGCGCAGCGGTCGGGCTGAACGGGGGGTTCGTGCACACAGCCCAGCT
TGGAGCGAACGACCTACACCGAACTGAGATACCTACAGCGTGAGCTATGAGAAAGCGCCACGCTTCCCGA
AGGGAGAAAGGCGGACAGGTATCCGGTAAGCGGCAGGGTCGGAACAGGAGAGCGCACGAGGGAGCTTCCA
GGGGGAAACGCCTGGTATCTTTATAGTCCTGTCGGGTTTCGCCACCTCTGACTTGAGCGTCGATTTTTGT
GATGCTCGTCAGGGGGGCGGAGCCTATGGAAAAACGCCAGCAACGCGGCCTTTTTACGGTTCCTGGCCTT
TTGCTGGCCTTTTGCTCACATGTGAGGGCCTATTTCCCATGATTCCTTCATATTTGCATATACGATACAA
GGCTGTTAGAGAGATAATTGGAATTAATTTGACTGTAAACACAAAGATATTAGTACAAAATACGTGACGT
AGAAAGTAATAATTTCTTGGGTAGTTTGCAGTTTTAAAATTATGTTTTAAAATGGACTATCATATGCTTA
CCGTAACTTGAAAGTATTTCGATTTCTTGGCTTTATATATCTTGTGGAAAGGACGAAACACCGAAACATC
AGTGAAACAGAGTGTTTTAGAGCTAGAAATAGCAAGTTAAAATAAGGCTAGTCCGTTATCAACTTGAAAA
AGTGGCACCGAGTCGGTGCTTTTTTGTTTTAGAGCTAGAAATAGCAAGTTAAAATAAGGCTAGTCCGTTT
TTAGCGCGTGCGCCAATTCTGCAGACAAATGGCTCTAGAGGTACCCGTTACATAACTTACGGTAAATGGC
CCGCCTGGCTGACCGCCCAACGACCCCCGCCCATTGACGTCAATAGTAACGCCAATAGGGACTTTCCATT
GACGTCAATGGGTGGAGTATTTACGGTAAACTGCCCACTTGGCAGTACATCAAGTGTATCATATGCCAAG
TACGCCCCCTATTGACGTCAATGACGGTAAATGGCCCGCCTGGCATTGTGCCCAGTACATGACCTTATGG
GACTTTCCTACTTGGCAGTACATCTACGTATTAGTCATCGCTATTACCATGGTCGAGGTGAGCCCCACGT
TCTGCTTCACTCTCCCCATCTCCCCCCCCTCCCCACCCCCAATTTTGTATTTATTTATTTTTTAATTATT
TTGTGCAGCGATGGGGGCGGGGGGGGGGGGGGGGSCSSSCCVSGGGGGGGGGGGGGGGGGGGGGGGGGGG
GGGGGGGGGGGGGGGGGGGGGGGGGGGGGGGGGNGNGGGGGGGGGGGGNGGGSGGGGGGGGGKGGGGGGG
GGGGGGGGGGGGGGGGGGGGGGGGGGGG
